Addgene plasmid #106846: gh185
Purpose: expression of gRNA targeting COLGALT2
Depositing lab: Eric-Paul Bennett. Depositing organization: University of Copenhagen. Publication: A validated gRNA library for CRISPR/Cas9 targeting of the human glycosyltransferase genome. Narimatsu Y, Joshi HJ, Zhang Y, Gomes C, Chen YH, Lorenzetti F, Furukawa S, Schjoldager K, Hansen L, Clausen H, Bennett EP, Wandall HH. Glycobiology. 2018 Jan 5. pii: 4791732. doi: 10.1093/glycob/cwx101. PubMed 29315387.
Backbone
  Vector backbone: EPB104
  Backbone manufacturer: Eric-Paul Bennett (Addgene plasmid # 68369)
  Backbone size w/o insert (bp): 2376
  Vector type: Mammalian Expression
Growth in bacteria
  Bacterial resistance: Ampicillin, 100 μg/mL
  Growth temperature: 37°C
  Growth strain: DH5alpha
  Copy number: High Copy
Gene/Insert
  Gene/Insert name: COLGALT2
  gRNA/shRNA sequence: GTAGAAAGTCAGCTTGTCCG
  Species: H. sapiens (human)
  Entrez Gene: COLGALT2 (a.k.a. C1orf17, ColGalT 2, GLT25D2)
  Cloning method: Restriction Enzyme; 5′ cloning site unknown (unknown if destroyed); 3′ cloning site unknown (unknown if destroyed)
  Sequencing primers: 5′ T7NP
Terms and licenses: Academic/Nonprofit Terms; Industry Terms: Not Available to Industry
How to cite: gh185 was a gift from Eric-Paul Bennett (Addgene plasmid # 106846 ; http://n2t.net/addgene:106846 ; RRID:Addgene_106846)
