[The description below was written by a language model from this plasmid's Addgene catalogue record and pLannotate feature annotations shown in this document.]
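Description:
gh185 is a small mammalian expression plasmid (about 2.7 kb in the sequenced record) that produces a single CRISPR guide RNA directed against human COLGALT2, also known as GLT25D2, a collagen galactosyltransferase gene. It is built on the EPB104 gRNA backbone and belongs to a validated guide RNA library covering the human glycosyltransferase genes. In bacteria it is maintained as a high-copy plasmid through a ColE1/pUC-type origin and selected with ampicillin via the β-lactamase gene and its native promoter.

The functional cassette is compact. A human U6 promoter, recognised by RNA polymerase III, lies directly upstream of a short gap of about 28 nt in the annotation, which corresponds in position to the 20-nt COLGALT2 targeting spacer. This is followed by the Streptococcus pyogenes Cas9 guide RNA scaffold, so transcription yields a complete single guide RNA. The plasmid carries no Cas9 coding sequence and no mammalian selection marker or reporter, so the nuclease must be provided separately, for example from a co-transfected plasmid or a Cas9-expressing cell line.

The other annotated elements are short fragments of lacI, an RSF origin, an M13 origin and lacZα. These appear to be cloning-vector remnants rather than working parts. A T7 promoter sits a short distance upstream of the U6 cassette on the circular map, and the listed sequencing primer appears from its name to be T7-based. The record gives restriction cloning as the method but does not identify the sites used. The plasmid is typically used for Cas9-mediated disruption of COLGALT2 in human cells, for instance in studies of glycosylation.
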