Features (pLannotate 1.2.2; 10 found; start..end, strand, type, name):
      1..241     +  promoter       U6 promoter: RNA polymerase III promoter for human U6 snRNA
    270..345     +  misc_RNA       gRNA scaffold: guide RNA scaffold for the Streptococcus pyogenes CRISPR/Cas9 system
    392..439     -  CDS            lacI (fragment): lac repressor; lacI; The lac repressor binds to the lac operator to inhibit transcription in E. coli. This inhibition can be relieved by adding lactose or isopropyl-β-D-thiogalactopyranoside (IPTG).
    476..516     -  rep_origin     RSF ori (fragment): Plasmids containing the RSF 1030 origin of replication can be propagated in E. coli cells that contain additional plasmids with compatible origins.
    594..1182    -  rep_origin     ori: high-copy-number ColE1/pMB1/pBR322/pUC origin of replication
   1353..2213    -  CDS            AmpR: β-lactamase; bla; confers resistance to ampicillin, carbenicillin, and related antibiotics
   2214..2318    -  promoter       AmpR promoter: bla
   2344..2475    -  rep_origin     M13 ori (fragment): M13 bacteriophage origin of replication; arrow indicates direction of (+) strand synthesis
   2496..2652    -  CDS            lacZα (fragment): LacZα fragment of β-galactosidase; lacZ fragment
   2661..2679    +  promoter       T7 promoter: promoter for bacteriophage T7 RNA polymerase
>Addgene plasmid #106846 | gh185 | addgene full sequence | sequence record 243058 | Addgene NGS Result
GAGGGCCTATTTCCCATGATTCCTTCATATTTGCATATACGATACAAGGCTGTTAGAGAGATAATTGGAA
TTAATTTGACTGTAAACACAAAGATATTAGTACAAAATACGTGACGTAGAAAGTAATAATTTCTTGGGTA
GTTTGCAGTTTTAAAATTATGTTTTAAAATGGACTATCATATGCTTACCGTAACTTGAAAGTATTTCGAT
TTCTTGGCTTTATATATCTTGTGGAAAGGACGAAACACCGTAGAAAGTCAGCTTGTCCGGTTTTAGAGCT
AGAAATAGCAAGTTAAAATAAGGCTAGTCCGTTATCAACTTGAAAAAGTGGCACCGAGTCGGTGCTTTTT
TTGGTACCTGGAGCACAAGACTGGCCTCATGGGCCTTCCGCTCACTGCCCGCTTTCCAGTCGGGAAACCT
GTCGTGCCAGCTGCATTAACATGGTCATAGCTGTTTCCTTGCGTATTGGGCGCTCTCCGCTTCCTCGCTC
ACTGACTCGCTGCGCTCGGTCGTTCGGGTAAAGCCTGGGGTGCCTAATGAGCAAAAGGCCAGCAAAAGGC
CAGGAACCGTAAAAAGGCCGCGTTGCTGGCGTTTTTCCATAGGCTCCGCCCCCCTGACGAGCATCACAAA
AATCGACGCTCAAGTCAGAGGTGGCGAAACCCGACAGGACTATAAAGATACCAGGCGTTTCCCCCTGGAA
GCTCCCTCGTGCGCTCTCCTGTTCCGACCCTGCCGCTTACCGGATACCTGTCCGCCTTTCTCCCTTCGGG
AAGCGTGGCGCTTTCTCATAGCTCACGCTGTAGGTATCTCAGTTCGGTGTAGGTCGTTCGCTCCAAGCTG
GGCTGTGTGCACGAACCCCCCGTTCAGCCCGACCGCTGCGCCTTATCCGGTAACTATCGTCTTGAGTCCA
ACCCGGTAAGACACGACTTATCGCCACTGGCAGCAGCCACTGGTAACAGGATTAGCAGAGCGAGGTATGT
AGGCGGTGCTACAGAGTTCTTGAAGTGGTGGCCTAACTACGGCTACACTAGAAGAACAGTATTTGGTATC
TGCGCTCTGCTGAAGCCAGTTACCTTCGGAAAAAGAGTTGGTAGCTCTTGATCCGGCAAACAAACCACCG
CTGGTAGCGGTGGTTTTTTTGTTTGCAAGCAGCAGATTACGCGCAGAAAAAAAGGATCTCAAGAAGATCC
TTTGATCTTTTCTACGGGGTCTGACGCTCAGTGGAACGAAAACTCACGTTAAGGGATTTTGGTCATGAGA
TTATCAAAAAGGATCTTCACCTAGATCCTTTTAAATTAAAAATGAAGTTTTAAATCAATCTAAAGTATAT
ATGAGTAAACTTGGTCTGACAGTTACCAATGCTTAATCAGTGAGGCACCTATCTCAGCGATCTGTCTATT
TCGTTCATCCATAGTTGCCTGACTCCCCGTCGTGTAGATAACTACGATACGGGAGGGCTTACCATCTGGC
CCCAGTGCTGCAATGATACCGCGAGAACCACGCTCACCGGCTCCAGATTTATCAGCAATAAACCAGCCAG
CCGGAAGGGCCGAGCGCAGAAGTGGTCCTGCAACTTTATCCGCCTCCATCCAGTCTATTAATTGTTGCCG
GGAAGCTAGAGTAAGTAGTTCGCCAGTTAATAGTTTGCGCAACGTTGTTGCCATTGCTACAGGCATCGTG
GTGTCACGCTCGTCGTTTGGTATGGCTTCATTCAGCTCCGGTTCCCAACGATCAAGGCGAGTTACATGAT
CCCCCATGTTGTGCAAAAAAGCGGTTAGCTCCTTCGGTCCTCCGATCGTTGTCAGAAGTAAGTTGGCCGC
AGTGTTATCACTCATGGTTATGGCAGCACTGCATAATTCTCTTACTGTCATGCCATCCGTAAGATGCTTT
TCTGTGACTGGTGAGTACTCAACCAAGTCATTCTGAGAATAGTGTATGCGGCGACCGAGTTGCTCTTGCC
CGGCGTCAATACGGGATAATACCGCGCCACATAGCAGAACTTTAAAAGTGCTCATCATTGGAAAACGTTC
TTCGGGGCGAAAACTCTCAAGGATCTTACCGCTGTTGAGATCCAGTTCGATGTAACCCACTCGTGCACCC
AACTGATCTTCAGCATCTTTTACTTTCACCAGCGTTTCTGGGTGAGCAAAAACAGGAAGGCAAAATGCCG
CAAAAAAGGGAATAAGGGCGACACGGAAATGTTGAATACTCATACTCTTCCTTTTTCAATATTATTGAAG
CATTTATCAGGGTTATTGTCTCATGAGCGGATACATATTTGAATGTATTTAGAAAAATAAACAAATAGGG
GTTCCGCGCACATTTCCCCGAAAAGTGCCACCTAAATTGTAAGCGTTAATATTTTGTTAAAATTCGCGTT
AAATTTTTGTTAAATCAGCTCATTTTTTAACCAATAGGCCGAAATCGGCAAAATCCCTTATAAATCAAAA
GAATAGACCGAGATAGGGTTGAGTGGCCGCTACAGGGCGCTCCCATTCGCCATTCAGGCTGCGCAACTGT
TGGGAAGGGCGTTTCGGTGCGGGCCTCTTCGCTATTACGCCAGCTGGCGAAAGGGGGATGTGCTGCAAGG
CGATTAAGTTGGGTAACGCCAGGGTTTTCCCAGTCACGACGTTGTAAAACGACGGCCAGTGAGCGCGACG
TAATACGACTCACTATAGGGCGAATTGGCGGAAGGCCGTCAAGGCCACGTGTCTTGTCCAGAGCTCGATA
TCGAATTAATTC
